Addgene plasmid #73721: pMLS254
Purpose: SapTrap Halotag + Cbr-unc-119 donor plasmid
Depositing lab: Erik Jorgensen. Depositing organization: University of Utah. Publication: SapTrap, a Toolkit for High-Throughput CRISPR/Cas9 Gene Modification in Caenorhabditis elegans. Schwartz ML, Jorgensen EM. Genetics. 2016 Feb 2. pii: genetics.115.184275. 10.1534/genetics.115.184275 PubMed 26837755.
Backbone
  Vector backbone: pDONR221
  Backbone manufacturer: Thermo Fisher
  Vector type: Worm Expression, Cre/Lox, CRISPR
  Selectable markers: Cbr-unc-119
Growth in bacteria
  Bacterial resistance: Kanamycin, 50 μg/mL
  Growth temperature: 37°C
  Growth strain: Top10
  Copy number: High Copy
Gene/Insert
  Gene/Insert name: Halotag + Cbr-unc-119
  Insert size (bp): 3155
  Cloning method: Unknown
  Sequencing primers: 5′ M13 (-21) Forward; 3′ M13 Reverse
Terms and licenses: Academic/Nonprofit Terms; Industry Terms: Not Available to Industry
How to cite: pMLS254 was a gift from Erik Jorgensen (Addgene plasmid # 73721 ; http://n2t.net/addgene:73721 ; RRID:Addgene_73721)
