[The description below was written by a language model from this plasmid's Addgene catalogue record and the feature table of its GenBank file.]
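Description:
pMLS254 is a 5.7 kb donor plasmid from the SapTrap toolkit for CRISPR/Cas9 gene modification in Caenorhabditis elegans. It is built on the Gateway entry-type backbone pDONR221 and is maintained in E. coli as a high-copy plasmid through a ColE1/pUC-type origin, with kanamycin selection from the aph(3')-Ia gene. The rrnB T1 and T2 terminators lie upstream of the cloning region, where they insulate it from read-through transcription. M13 forward and reverse primer sites and a T7 promoter flank the insert and are available for sequencing.

The roughly 3.2 kb insert sits between attL1 and attL2 and is recorded as a HaloTag coding sequence combined with Cbr-unc-119, the C. briggsae unc-119 gene that serves as the worm selectable marker. The feature table does not annotate either the HaloTag or the unc-119 sequences. It does show two loxP sites in the same orientation, about 2.1 kb apart, within the insert. This fits a design in which the marker is floxed and can be removed by Cre recombinase once edited animals have been identified, presumably leaving the tag behind, although the record does not spell this out. A short Factor Xa site annotation falls between the loxP sites and is likely an automated sequence match rather than a designed element.

As a SapTrap donor, the plasmid supplies a prebuilt tag-plus-marker module for assembly into a targeting vector used in Cas9-directed tagging of an endogenous worm gene. The record does not describe the assembly junctions or the promoters that drive unc-119.
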