LOCUS       Exported 5699 bp ds-DNA circular SYN 12-MAY-2021
DEFINITION  SapTrap Halotag + Cbr-unc-119 donor plasmid.
ACCESSION   .
VERSION     .
KEYWORDS    pMLS254
SOURCE      synthetic DNA construct
  ORGANISM  synthetic DNA construct
REFERENCE   1 (bases 1 to 5699)
  AUTHORS   Schwartz ML, Jorgensen EM
  TITLE     SapTrap, a Toolkit for High-Throughput CRISPR/Cas9 Gene Modification
            in Caenorhabditis elegans.
  JOURNAL   Genetics. 2016 Feb 2. pii: genetics.115.184275.
  PUBMED    26837755
REFERENCE   2 (bases 1 to 5699)
  AUTHORS   .
  TITLE     Direct Submission
  JOURNAL   Exported May 12, 2021 from SnapGene Server 1.1.58
            http://www.snapgene.com
FEATURES             Location/Qualifiers
     source          1..5699
                     /organism="synthetic DNA construct"
                     /mol_type="other DNA"
     primer_bind     92..109
                     /label=L4440
                     /note="L4440 vector, forward primer"
     terminator      268..295
                     /label=rrnB T2 terminator
                     /note="transcription terminator T2 from the E. coli rrnB
                     gene"
     terminator      387..473
                     /gene="Escherichia coli rrnB"
                     /label=rrnB T1 terminator
                     /note="transcription terminator T1 from the E. coli rrnB
                     gene"
     primer_bind     522..544
                     /label=M13/pUC Forward
                     /note="In lacZ gene"
     primer_bind     536..553
                     /label=M13 Forward
                     /note="In lacZ gene. Also called M13-F20 or M13 (-21)
                     Forward"
     primer_bind     537..553
                     /label=M13 fwd
                     /note="common sequencing primer, one of multiple similar
                     variants"
     protein_bind    569..668
                     /gene="mutant version of attL"
                     /label=attL1
                     /bound_moiety="LR Clonase(TM)"
                     /note="recombination site for the Gateway(R) LR reaction"
     protein_bind    complement(1217..1250)
                     /label=loxP
                     /bound_moiety="Cre recombinase"
                     /note="Cre-mediated recombination occurs in the 8-bp core
                     sequence (GCATACAT)."
     CDS             3214..3225
                     /codon_start=1
                     /product="Factor Xa recognition and cleavage site"
                     /label=Factor Xa site
                     /translation="IEGR"
     protein_bind    complement(3374..3407)
                     /label=loxP
                     /bound_moiety="Cre recombinase"
                     /note="Cre-mediated recombination occurs in the 8-bp core
                     sequence (GCATACAT)."
     protein_bind    complement(3824..3923)
                     /gene="mutant version of attL"
                     /label=attL2
                     /bound_moiety="LR Clonase(TM)"
                     /note="recombination site for the Gateway(R) LR reaction"
     primer_bind     complement(3940..3959)
                     /label=T7
                     /note="T7 promoter, forward primer"
     promoter        complement(3941..3959)
                     /label=T7 promoter
                     /note="promoter for bacteriophage T7 RNA polymerase"
     primer_bind     complement(3964..3980)
                     /label=M13 rev
                     /note="common sequencing primer, one of multiple similar
                     variants"
     primer_bind     complement(3964..3980)
                     /label=M13 Reverse
                     /note="In lacZ gene. Also called M13-rev"
     primer_bind     complement(4082..4101)
                     /label=pENTR-R
                     /note="pENTR vectors, reverse primer"
     CDS             4093..4902
                     /codon_start=1
                     /gene="aph(3')-Ia"
                     /product="aminoglycoside phosphotransferase"
                     /label=KanR
                     /note="confers resistance to kanamycin in bacteria or G418
                     (Geneticin(R)) in eukaryotes"
                     /translation="MSHIQRETSRPRLNSNMDADLYGYKWARDNVGQSGATIYRLYGKP
                     DAPELFLKHGKGSVANDVTDEMVRLNWLTEFMPLPTIKHFIRTPDDAWLLTTAIPGKTA
                     FQVLEEYPDSGENIVDALAVFLRRLHSIPVCNCPFNSDRVFRLAQAQSRMNNGLVDASD
                     FDDERNGWPVEQVWKEMHKLLPFSPDSVVTHGDFSLDNLIFDEGKLIGCIDVGRVGIAD
                     RYQDLAILWNCLGEFSPSLQKRLFQKYGIDNPDMNKLQFHLMLDEFF"
     primer_bind     complement(4160..4179)
                     /label=Kan-R
                     /note="Kanamycin resistance gene, reverse primer"
     rep_origin      5049..5637
                     /direction=RIGHT
                     /label=ori
                     /note="high-copy-number ColE1/pMB1/pBR322/pUC origin of
                     replication"
     primer_bind     5538..5557
                     /label=pBR322ori-F
                     /note="pBR322 origin, forward primer"
ORIGIN
        1 ctttcctgcg ttatcccctg attctgtgga taaccgtatt accgcctttg agtgagctga
       61 taccgctcgc cgcagccgaa cgaccgagcg cagcgagtca gtgagcgagg aagcggaaga
      121 gcgcccaata cgcaaaccgc ctctccccgc gcgttggccg attcattaat gcagctggca
      181 cgacaggttt cccgactgga aagcgggcag tgagcgcaac gcaattaata cgcgtaccgc
      241 tagccaggaa gagtttgtag aaacgcaaaa aggccatccg tcaggatggc cttctgctta
      301 gtttgatgcc tggcagttta tggcgggcgt cctgcccgcc accctccggg ccgttgcttc
      361 acaacgttca aatccgctcc cggcggattt gtcctactca ggagagcgtt caccgacaaa
      421 caacagataa aacgaaaggc ccagtcttcc gactgagcct ttcgttttat ttgatgcctg
      481 gcagttccct actctcgcgt taacgctagc atggatgttt tcccagtcac gacgttgtaa
      541 aacgacggcc agtcttaagc tcgggcccca aataatgatt ttattttgac tgatagtgac
      601 ctgttcgttg caacaaattg atgagcaatg cttttttata atgccaactt tgtacaaaaa
      661 agcaggctgc tcttcgatga tggctgaaat tggtactggc tttccttttg atccccacta
      721 cgttgaggtt cttggagagc gcatgcacta cgttgatgtt ggaccacgcg atggaacccc
      781 agtccttttc cttcacggaa acccaacttc ttcttacgtt tggcgcaaca tcatcccaca
      841 tgttgctcca acccaccgct gcatcgctcc agatcttatc ggaatgggaa agtctgataa
      901 gccagatctt ggatacttct tcgatgatca cgtccgtttc atggatgctt tcatcgaggc
      961 ccttggactt gaggaggttg tccttgttat ccacgattgg ggatccgctc ttggattcca
     1021 ctgggctaag cgcaacccag agcgcgttaa gggaatcgct ttcatggaat tcatccgccc
     1081 aatcccaact tgggatgaat ggccagagtt cgctcgcgag accttccaag ctttccgcac
     1141 caccgatgtt ggacgtaagc ttatcatcga tcaaaacgtt ttcatcgaag gtaagtttaa
     1201 acatgatttt actaacataa cttcgtataa tgtatgctat acgaagttat ttctagacat
     1261 tctctaatga aaaaatcttt cagttgaaat tgaaaatgag ttaaagttgg agtttttatt
     1321 gaaaacagat ttccgtgtga ttagtgtttt tagcgagtgt gacaggacag cgaaaaaata
     1381 tagaaacaag gggggaactg aaaagcttag gaatgcattg aacatgagaa ggggaagggg
     1441 aaggaacaaa ctagacagga attattggaa tttaatcaca tttggagttt tttttctatt
     1501 cgacagaata attatccaga acatttttgt attaaatatt tatgcatcat atgagtagtc
     1561 ggctttgttg tgcatgacga gtttgttatc gacgaaatag aagctgtcag aacgagtctc
     1621 gtttggattg ttgatcatgt cgtccactga aaaagagatt agtcttttga attgtacttt
     1681 ttagaataat gactcactga gttgttgaga gagttgaggg aactcataga tatgttcaca
     1741 gttgtttcgt gaattcggaa tacagaatcc gaattcaaag tcaaaacact tcagaaggcg
     1801 atctttgaag aagtgacgtt cgatcattcg gaaatgatgg attgggatgt ctcctacttt
     1861 gaattccaca gttgctccga ccgttttgag tttcaaaaag tttggagcaa atctataacg
     1921 cacgtatctt gccgactcct gtggcgactc atcattctcc tgatcgttct ccggtttggc
     1981 gatctcgaaa agcacttgct cagtgtccag atcacggatt tggaacttgg tgaactcgat
     2041 gttatagatg ttcgcagatg gggagcataa gaatcctaaa tttatgtttt aaactgaaat
     2101 ccaaagggag caagatacct tgagtgattc ccggaagtgc taaaacgtcg ttcggagtga
     2161 tttgagcttt cttcgcaagc tccgattccg ttgtgattcc ttgttcggtg cttggtggtg
     2221 gccgtggcat ctggaaatat ggaaaagttc aacaaaaaga aaagagaaaa gaatgaaatc
     2281 ggatatcaag agttagttga gcggtttctc tagttttctg agtctcacct gcgacgggaa
     2341 ggtcgccgag ccgggtggaa tcgattgttg ttgctcggct ttcatatcgg tttggttgga
     2401 agcggctgaa aacggaaaga agtggaagaa ggaaaagagt gtggtgtgac aggaaaatgg
     2461 taattagagg gtgccaaata accagctata ttttgttttt ttttgaaaac atttttaaaa
     2521 agaaaaatac gataatgata tcagatggat ttccggaaaa ctggtatgaa aaatttcaac
     2581 ctttttgagt acatgtaatc aaaatacact ttgtaaatta tcatttttat tgaaactcca
     2641 ccatttttct atttataacg ctaataattt gaaaaagaaa cctgttgcga accgcggggt
     2701 gaatcccaaa aacgaatgcg ttttggtgga gtgattgatt cgaatcgaag aagaaaaaga
     2761 agaagacgtg gaatagagag ctcactctta accgagcagc acacaccgac agaaaaaaaa
     2821 atgaaatgaa tgagggtctt cttcttcttc ttcttcgaat gattgacaga aatgggaaaa
     2881 agaggaagat tgagaaggga aaaaggaagg agaaaagaag cagaagaaga cgtcagagag
     2941 gagaggaacg agcggaaaag cagcgggcgc aagtcataga agtagcagag ctggggagaa
     3001 gaagacacta tccaagaaag gaatgacgag agagtatgca aaggggtata gggtgcagac
     3061 agaataggaa cagaataaca gatgatgagc caagaagagt tgaaaagggc gatgaatttg
     3121 tcatgtaact taatttgggt caatttgagc atgatgaatt gaaatcatcc cttgttggga
     3181 gttaataacc ggtttgttat cagaaaccct gtaatagaag ggcgccctaa ctttgagcca
     3241 attcatcccg gtttctgtca aatatatcaa aaagtggtca actgacaaat tgtttttgat
     3301 attataataa acattttatc cgttaacaat tttcgaatac tttttacaag gacttggata
     3361 aattggctca aagataactt cgtataatgt atgctatacg aagttattaa ctaatctgat
     3421 ttaaattttc aggaaccctt ccaatgggag ttgttcgtcc acttaccgag gttgagatgg
     3481 atcactaccg cgagccattc cttaacccag ttgatcgcga gccactttgg cgcttcccaa
     3541 acgaacttcc aatcgctgga gagccagcta acatcgttgc tcttgttgag gagtacatgg
     3601 attggcttca ccaatctcca gttccaaagc ttcttttctg gggaactcca ggagttctta
     3661 tcccaccagc tgaggctgcc cgtcttgcta agtctcttcc aaactgcaag gctgtcgata
     3721 tcggaccagg acttaacctt cttcaagagg ataacccaga tcttatcgga tctgagatcg
     3781 ctcgttggct ttctaccctt gagatctccg gaggtcgaag agcacccagc tttcttgtac
     3841 aaagttggca ttataagaaa gcattgctta tcaatttgtt gcaacgaaca ggtcactatc
     3901 agtcaaaata aaatcattat ttgccatcca gctgatatcc cctatagtga gtcgtattac
     3961 atggtcatag ctgtttcctg gcagctctgg cccgtgtctc aaaatctctg atgttacatt
     4021 gcacaagata aaataatatc atcatgaaca ataaaactgt ctgcttacat aaacagtaat
     4081 acaaggggtg ttatgagcca tattcaacgg gaaacgtcga ggccgcgatt aaattccaac
     4141 atggatgctg atttatatgg gtataaatgg gctcgcgata atgtcgggca atcaggtgcg
     4201 acaatctatc gcttgtatgg gaagcccgat gcgccagagt tgtttctgaa acatggcaaa
     4261 ggtagcgttg ccaatgatgt tacagatgag atggtcagac taaactggct gacggaattt
     4321 atgcctcttc cgaccatcaa gcattttatc cgtactcctg atgatgcatg gttactcacc
     4381 actgcgatcc ccggaaaaac agcattccag gtattagaag aatatcctga ttcaggtgaa
     4441 aatattgttg atgcgctggc agtgttcctg cgccggttgc attcgattcc tgtttgtaat
     4501 tgtcctttta acagcgatcg cgtatttcgt ctcgctcagg cgcaatcacg aatgaataac
     4561 ggtttggttg atgcgagtga ttttgatgac gagcgtaatg gctggcctgt tgaacaagtc
     4621 tggaaagaaa tgcataaact tttgccattc tcaccggatt cagtcgtcac tcatggtgat
     4681 ttctcacttg ataaccttat ttttgacgag gggaaattaa taggttgtat tgatgttgga
     4741 cgagtcggaa tcgcagaccg ataccaggat cttgccatcc tatggaactg cctcggtgag
     4801 ttttctcctt cattacagaa acggcttttt caaaaatatg gtattgataa tcctgatatg
     4861 aataaattgc agtttcattt gatgctcgat gagtttttct aatcagaatt ggttaattgg
     4921 ttgtaacact ggcagagcat tacgctgact tgacgggacg gcgcaagctc atgaccaaaa
     4981 tcccttaacg tgagttacgc gtcgttccac tgagcgtcag accccgtaga aaagatcaaa
     5041 ggatcttctt gagatccttt ttttctgcgc gtaatctgct gcttgcaaac aaaaaaacca
     5101 ccgctaccag cggtggtttg tttgccggat caagagctac caactctttt tccgaaggta
     5161 actggcttca gcagagcgca gataccaaat actgttcttc tagtgtagcc gtagttaggc
     5221 caccacttca agaactctgt agcaccgcct acatacctcg ctctgctaat cctgttacca
     5281 gtggctgctg ccagtggcga taagtcgtgt cttaccgggt tggactcaag acgatagtta
     5341 ccggataagg cgcagcggtc gggctgaacg gggggttcgt gcacacagcc cagcttggag
     5401 cgaacgacct acaccgaact gagataccta cagcgtgagc tatgagaaag cgccacgctt
     5461 cccgaaggga gaaaggcgga caggtatccg gtaagcggca gggtcggaac aggagagcgc
     5521 acgagggagc ttccaggggg aaacgcctgg tatctttata gtcctgtcgg gtttcgccac
     5581 ctctgacttg agcgtcgatt tttgtgatgc tcgtcagggg ggcggagcct atggaaaaac
     5641 gccagcaacg cggccttttt acggttcctg gccttttgct ggccttttgc tcacatgtt
//
