>Addgene plasmid #73721 | pMLS254 | depositor partial sequence | sequence record 136593 | Halotag(Cbr-unc-119) Insert
GCTCTTCGATGATGGCTGAAATTGGTACTGGCTTTCCTTTTGATCCCCACTACGTTGAGGTTCTTGGAGA
GCGCATGCACTACGTTGATGTTGGACCACGCGATGGAACCCCAGTCCTTTTCCTTCACGGAAACCCAACT
TCTTCTTACGTTTGGCGCAACATCATCCCACATGTTGCTCCAACCCACCGCTGCATCGCTCCAGATCTTA
TCGGAATGGGAAAGTCTGATAAGCCAGATCTTGGATACTTCTTCGATGATCACGTCCGTTTCATGGATGC
TTTCATCGAGGCCCTTGGACTTGAGGAGGTTGTCCTTGTTATCCACGATTGGGGATCCGCTCTTGGATTC
CACTGGGCTAAGCGCAACCCAGAGCGCGTTAAGGGAATCGCTTTCATGGAATTCATCCGCCCAATCCCAA
CTTGGGATGAATGGCCAGAGTTCGCTCGCGAGACCTTCCAAGCTTTCCGCACCACCGATGTTGGACGTAA
GCTTATCATCGATCAAAACGTTTTCATCGAAGGTAAGTTTAAACATGATTTTACTAACATAACTTCGTAT
AATGTATGCTATACGAAGTTATTTCTAGACATTCTCTAATGAAAAAATCTTTCAGTTGAAATTGAAAATG
AGTTAAAGTTGGAGTTTTTATTGAAAACAGATTTCCGTGTGATTAGTGTTTTTAGCGAGTGTGACAGGAC
AGCGAAAAAATATAGAAACAAGGGGGGAACTGAAAAGCTTAGGAATGCATTGAACATGAGAAGGGGAAGG
GGAAGGAACAAACTAGACAGGAATTATTGGAATTTAATCACATTTGGAGTTTTTTTTCTATTCGACAGAA
TAATTATCCAGAACATTTTTGTATTAAATATTTATGCATCATATGAGTAGTCGGCTTTGTTGTGCATGAC
GAGTTTGTTATCGACGAAATAGAAGCTGTCAGAACGAGTCTCGTTTGGATTGTTGATCATGTCGTCCACT
GAAAAAGAGATTAGTCTTTTGAATTGTACTTTTTAGAATAATGACTCACTGAGTTGTTGAGAGAGTTGAG
GGAACTCATAGATATGTTCACAGTTGTTTCGTGAATTCGGAATACAGAATCCGAATTCAAAGTCAAAACA
CTTCAGAAGGCGATCTTTGAAGAAGTGACGTTCGATCATTCGGAAATGATGGATTGGGATGTCTCCTACT
TTGAATTCCACAGTTGCTCCGACCGTTTTGAGTTTCAAAAAGTTTGGAGCAAATCTATAACGCACGTATC
TTGCCGACTCCTGTGGCGACTCATCATTCTCCTGATCGTTCTCCGGTTTGGCGATCTCGAAAAGCACTTG
CTCAGTGTCCAGATCACGGATTTGGAACTTGGTGAACTCGATGTTATAGATGTTCGCAGATGGGGAGCAT
AAGAATCCTAAATTTATGTTTTAAACTGAAATCCAAAGGGAGCAAGATACCTTGAGTGATTCCCGGAAGT
GCTAAAACGTCGTTCGGAGTGATTTGAGCTTTCTTCGCAAGCTCCGATTCCGTTGTGATTCCTTGTTCGG
TGCTTGGTGGTGGCCGTGGCATCTGGAAATATGGAAAAGTTCAACAAAAAGAAAAGAGAAAAGAATGAAA
TCGGATATCAAGAGTTAGTTGAGCGGTTTCTCTAGTTTTCTGAGTCTCACCTGCGACGGGAAGGTCGCCG
AGCCGGGTGGAATCGATTGTTGTTGCTCGGCTTTCATATCGGTTTGGTTGGAAGCGGCTGAAAACGGAAA
GAAGTGGAAGAAGGAAAAGAGTGTGGTGTGACAGGAAAATGGTAATTAGAGGGTGCCAAATAACCAGCTA
TATTTTGTTTTTTTTTGAAAACATTTTTAAAAAGAAAAATACGATAATGATATCAGATGGATTTCCGGAA
AACTGGTATGAAAAATTTCAACCTTTTTGAGTACATGTAATCAAAATACACTTTGTAAATTATCATTTTT
ATTGAAACTCCACCATTTTTCTATTTATAACGCTAATAATTTGAAAAAGAAACCTGTTGCGAACCGCGGG
GTGAATCCCAAAAACGAATGCGTTTTGGTGGAGTGATTGATTCGAATCGAAGAAGAAAAAGAAGAAGACG
TGGAATAGAGAGCTCACTCTTAACCGAGCAGCACACACCGACAGAAAAAAAAATGAAATGAATGAGGGTC
TTCTTCTTCTTCTTCTTCGAATGATTGACAGAAATGGGAAAAAGAGGAAGATTGAGAAGGGAAAAAGGAA
GGAGAAAAGAAGCAGAAGAAGACGTCAGAGAGGAGAGGAACGAGCGGAAAAGCAGCGGGCGCAAGTCATA
GAAGTAGCAGAGCTGGGGAGAAGAAGACACTATCCAAGAAAGGAATGACGAGAGAGTATGCAAAGGGGTA
TAGGGTGCAGACAGAATAGGAACAGAATAACAGATGATGAGCCAAGAAGAGTTGAAAAGGGCGATGAATT
TGTCATGTAACTTAATTTGGGTCAATTTGAGCATGATGAATTGAAATCATCCCTTGTTGGGAGTTAATAA
CCGGTTTGTTATCAGAAACCCTGTAATAGAAGGGCGCCCTAACTTTGAGCCAATTCATCCCGGTTTCTGT
CAAATATATCAAAAAGTGGTCAACTGACAAATTGTTTTTGATATTATAATAAACATTTTATCCGTTAACA
ATTTTCGAATACTTTTTACAAGGACTTGGATAAATTGGCTCAAAGATAACTTCGTATAATGTATGCTATA
CGAAGTTATTAACTAATCTGATTTAAATTTTCAGGAACCCTTCCAATGGGAGTTGTTCGTCCACTTACCG
AGGTTGAGATGGATCACTACCGCGAGCCATTCCTTAACCCAGTTGATCGCGAGCCACTTTGGCGCTTCCC
AAACGAACTTCCAATCGCTGGAGAGCCAGCTAACATCGTTGCTCTTGTTGAGGAGTACATGGATTGGCTT
CACCAATCTCCAGTTCCAAAGCTTCTTTTCTGGGGAACTCCAGGAGTTCTTATCCCACCAGCTGAGGCTG
CCCGTCTTGCTAAGTCTCTTCCAAACTGCAAGGCTGTCGATATCGGACCAGGACTTAACCTTCTTCAAGA
GGATAACCCAGATCTTATCGGATCTGAGATCGCTCGTTGGCTTTCTACCCTTGAGATCTCCGGAGGTCGA
AGAGC
