>Addgene plasmid #73721 | pMLS254 | addgene partial sequence | sequence record 139525 | M13-F20 5'-TGTAAAACGACGGCCAGT-3'
TTTATTTTGACTGATAGTGACCTGTTCGTTGCAACAAATTGATGAGCAATGCTTTTTTATAATGCCAACT
TTGTACAAAAAAGCAGGCTGCTCTTCGATGATGGCTGAAATTGGTACTGGCTTTCCTTTTGATCCCCACT
ACGTTGAGGTTCTTGGAGAGCGCATGCACTACGTTGATGTTGGACCACGCGATGGAACCCCAGTCCTTTT
CCTTCACGGAAACCCAACTTCTTCTTACGTTTGGCGCAACATCATCCCACATGTTGCTCCAACCCACCGC
TGCATCGCTCCAGATCTTATCGGAATGGGAAAGTCTGATAAGCCAGATCTTGGATACTTCTTCGATGATC
ACGTCCGTTTCATGGATGCTTTCATCGAGGCCCTTGGACTTGAGGAGGTTGTCCTTGTTATCCACGATTG
GGGATCCGCTCTTGGATTCCACTGGGCTAAGCGCAACCCAGAGCGCGTTAAGGGAATCGCTTTCATGGAA
TTCATCCGCCCAATCCCAACTTGGGATGAATGGCCAGAGTTCGCTCGCGAGACCTTCCAAGCTTTCCGCA
CCACCGATGTTGGACGTAAGCTTATCATCGATCAAAACGTTTTCATCGAAGGTAAGTTTAAACATGATTT
TACTAACATAACTTCGTATAATGTATGCTATACGAAGTTATTTCTAGACATTCTCTAATGAAAAAATCTT
TCAGTTGAAATTGAAAATGAGTTAAAGTTGGAGTTTTTATTGAAAACAGATTTCCGTGTGATTAGTGTTT
TTAGCGAGTGTGACAGGACAGCGAAAAAATATAGAAACAAGGGGGGAACTGAAAAGCTTAGGAATGCATT
GAACATGAGAAGGGGAAGGGGAAGGAACAAACTAGACAGGAATTATTGGAATTTAATCACATTTGGAGTT
TTTTTTCTATTCGACAGAATAATTATCCAGAACATTTTTGTATTAAATATTTATGCATCATATGAGTAGT
CGGCTTTGTTGTGCATGACGAGTTTGTTATCGACGAAATAGAAGCTGTCAGAACGAGTCTCGTTTGGATT
GTTGATCATGTCGTCCACTGA
