>Addgene plasmid #73721 | pMLS254 | addgene partial sequence | sequence record 139526 | M13-Rev 5'-CAGGAAACAGCTATGACC-3'
CAGCTGGATGGCAAATAATGATTTTATTTTGACTGATAGTGACCTGTTCGTTGCAACAAATTGATAAGCA
ATGCTTTCTTATAATGCCAACTTTGTACAAGAAAGCTGGGTGCTCTTCGACCTCCGGAGATCTCAAGGGT
AGAAAGCCAACGAGCGATCTCAGATCCGATAAGATCTGGGTTATCCTCTTGAAGAAGGTTAAGTCCTGGT
CCGATATCGACAGCCTTGCAGTTTGGAAGAGACTTAGCAAGACGGGCAGCCTCAGCTGGTGGGATAAGAA
CTCCTGGAGTTCCCCAGAAAAGAAGCTTTGGAACTGGAGATTGGTGAAGCCAATCCATGTACTCCTCAAC
AAGAGCAACGATGTTAGCTGGCTCTCCAGCGATTGGAAGTTCGTTTGGGAAGCGCCAAAGTGGCTCGCGA
TCAACTGGGTTAAGGAATGGCTCGCGGTAGTGATCCATCTCAACCTCGGTAAGTGGACGAACAACTCCCA
TTGGAAGGGTTCCTGAAAATTTAAATCAGATTAGTTAATAACTTCGTATAGCATACATTATACGAAGTTA
TCTTTGAGCCAATTTATCCAAGTCCTTGTAAAAAGTATTCGAAAATTGTTAACGGATAAAATGTTTATTA
TAATATCAAAAACAATTTGTCAGTTGACCACTTTTTGATATATTTGACAGAAACCGGGATGAATTGGCTC
AAAGTTAGGGCGCCCTTCTATTACAGGGTTTCTGATAACAAACCGGTTATTAACTCCCAACAAGGGATGA
TTTCAATTCATCATGCTCAAATTGACCCAAATTAAGTTACATGACAAATTCATCGCCCTTTTCAACTCTT
CTTGGCTCATCATCTGTTATTCTGTTCCTATTCTGTCTGCACCCTATACCCCTTTGCATACTCTCTCGTC
ATTCCTTTCTTGGATAGTGTCTTCTTCTCCCCAGCTCTGCTACTTCTATGACTTGCGCCCGCTGCTTTTC
CGCTCGTTCCTCTCCTCTCTGACGTCTTCTTCTGCTTCTTTTCTCCTTCCTTTT
